>Addgene plasmid #238712 | NanoBRET Assay Vector, PPP2R5A-NanoLuc | depositor full sequence | sequence record 475172 | NanoBRET Assay Vector, PPP2R5A-NanoLuc sequence 7001 bps
AAGACGCGTGACGTCGGCAGTGAAAAAAATGCTTTATTTGTGAAATTTGTGATGCTATTGCTTTATTTGT
AACCATTATAAGCTGCAATAAACAAGTTAACAACAACAATTGCATTCATTTTATGTTTCAGGTTCAGGGG
GAGGTGTGGGAGGTTTTTTAAAGCAAGTAAAACCTCTACAAATGTGGTATGGCTGATTATGATCCGCGGC
CGCAATACGTCGACGTTATCAGCTGACTTCGTACGAGAGCCTAGGTGTTTCTAGAGTCGCGGCCTTACGC
CAGAATGCGTTCGCACAGCCGCCAGCCGGTCACTCCGTTGATGGTTACTCGGAACAGCAGGGAGCCGTCG
GGGTTGATCAGGCGCTCGTCGATAATTTTGTTGCCGTTCCACAGGGTCCCTGTTACAGTGATCTTTTTGC
CGTCGAACACGGCGATGCCTTCATACGGCCGTCCGAAATAGTCGATCATGTTCGGCGTAACCCCGTCGAT
TACCAGTGTGCCATAGTGCAGGATCACCTTAAAGTGATGATCATCCACAGGGTACACCACCTTAAAAATT
TTTTCGATCTGGCCCATTTGGTCGCCGCTCAGACCTTCATACGGGATGATGACATGGATGTCGATCTTCA
GCCCATTTTCACCGCTCAGGACAATCCTTTGGATCGGAGTTACGGACACCCCGAGATTCTGAAACAAACT
GGACACACCTCCCTGTTCAAGGACTTGGTCCAGGTTGTAGCCGGCTGTCTGTCGCCAGTCCCCAACGAAA
TCTTCGAGTGTGAAGACGCCGCTCGAGCCGAGAGAAACTTCGGCACTTGTATTGCTGAGAATACTGTGCA
TGTTGTAAGCACTATTCTGTTTTTCTAGAGCTTTCTTTAGCTTTAGCTCCTCTAATTTTTTCCATAATTC
TTCACGTTCCAATTCCTTCTTTTTCTCTCTCTGTCTTTCAGCTTTGTATGAGCTAGTAAGGTCATCGAAA
AGCTTGCCATTCATTTCCATTAGGGTTTTCAGCACATTGTATACCAGTGCTACAATGGTCGGATTCCAGT
GTTCTTTGGAAATTTTGTACAAACTGGCAAACATAATTGGCAGAATTTTATCAATGTTCTCCTCAATCAA
ACTAAGAATATATTCGTTATTCCAGAAGTACAATGCCCTTTCTGCAACCTGAAAATGAGAACTGGATACA
CACTTGGATATCTGCTTGAAAAGTGGCTCTTCAATTTTTTTGAACTGTGTTGGTTCAATGACATCTAAGA
TTTCTTCAATTTCTCCTAAAAACATCACCTCTTTCTGACTGCAGGTTTTTGGCCAAAATTTCAGCAGTCC
TCTGATCACTGGCTCTGTTAGTGTTGTATCTTTCTCCAGGAACTGTACAACACAATATGCTAGCTGAGCA
TGAAACAAAGCTAATCCTTTTGCAGTATGCATAGGAATAAGAACCTTCATTAGAAATTGTTTATGTTCTG
CTTTCAGTGGCAATGCAAAGCCATTGATAATACTTCCTAATATTTCAAGAAGTTCAGCAACACCATTGAA
ATGTTCTGTTTCATATATAAACCTGAGGAAAATGTTGTTAATTTGTTTTCTGATGAATGCTCTTAATCCA
AGAAATTTCCCATAAATTCGGTGCAGAACAGTCTTCAGGAAGTCACGTTCTCTGGGATCTTCACTATCAA
AAAGCTCCAGGAGCTGTTGTACGAATTTCTGATCAATGTATCGTTTTGCAATGCTAGGCTGGAAATCAGG
GCTCTCCAAAAATCTCAAGAAGAATTCATATACCAACTGTATGTGAGGCCAAGAGGCCTCAAGCGTGGGT
TCATCCTCTTCTGGATCAAAATCTGGATTATCACTTGGAGGAAGTGTACGGAAGATGTTAGCACTGATCA
TTTTTACTATATCAGAATACGCTGATTCAACAATTACACCACGATTAGTTGAAACATACTCAACCAGTTC
ATTCAGTGTTGCTCTTTTAATTTCTTTGCTCTTCAAGTCTGAAACAGAGTCCATGAAATCAAACAGTATA
CAACACTGCTGCAACTTCTGACAGAAAAGCTCTTGTTGTTCATTTGAAGTGGCATCTTTGAGCTGGGGCA
GCGGGTGCAGCTCTGCCTGGCTGCCCTGGCTGCGAAACTGCGACGAGCCCTGGGAGCGCTTCTGCCTCTG
CGCCTTGCGGACCGATTTCCGGGTGAAGCCGTCCACTTTCTCCGAGGCCGAGATGGCGGCGCTGGCAGCC
CCCGCCGGCGGCGACGACGACGACATGGCGATCGCTAGCTGCAAAAAGAACAAGTAGCTTGTATTCTATA
GTGTCACCTAAATGGGCGATCTGACGGTTCACTAAACCAGCTCTGCTTATATAGGCCTCCCTGGCGCGCC
ACTAGTTATTAATAGTAATCAATTACGGGGTCATTAGTTCATAGCCCATATATGGAGTTCCGCGTTACAT
AACTTACGGTAAATGGCCCGCCTGGCTGACCGCCCAACGACCCCCGCCCATTGACGTCAATAATGACGTA
TGTTCCCATAGTAACGCCAATAGGGACTTTCCATTGACGTCAATGGGTGGAGTATTTACGGTAAACTGCC
CACTTGGCAGTACATCAAGTGTATCATATGCCAAGTCCGCCCCCTATTGACGTCAATGACGGTAAATGGC
CCGCCTGGCATTATGCCCAGTACATGACCTTACGGGACTTTCCTACTTGGCAGTACATCTACGTATTAGT
CATCGCTATTACCATGGTGATGCGGTTTTGGCAGTACACCAATGGGCGTGGATAGCGGTTTGACTCACGG
GGATTTCCAAGTCTCCACCCCATTGACGTCAATGGGAGTTTGTTTTGGCACCAAAATCAACGGGACTTTC
CAAAATGTCGTAATAACCCCGCCCCGTTGACGCAAATGGGCGGTAGGCGTGTACGGTGGGAGGTCAAATC
GAATTCTAATACTGTTGACAATTAATCATCGGCATAGTATATCGGCATAGTATAATACGACAAGGTGAGG
AACTAAACCCAGGAGGCAGATCATGGAGAAAAAAATCACTGGATATACCACCGTTGATATATCCCAATGG
CATCGTAAAGAACATTTTGAGGCATTTCAGTCAGTTGCTCAATGTACCTATAACCAGACCGTTCAGCTGG
ATATTACGGCCTTTTTAAAGACCGTAAAGAAAAATAAGCACAAGTTTTATCCGGCCTTTATTCACATTCT
TGCCCGCCTGATGAATGCTCATCCGGAATTCCGTATGGCAATGAAAGACGGTGAGCTGGTGATATGGGAT
AGTGTTCACCCTTGTTACACCGTTTTCCATGAGCAAACTGAAACGTTTTCATCGCTCTGGAGTGAATACC
ACGACGATTTCCGGCAGTTTCTACACATATATTCGCAAGATGTGGCGTGTTACGGTGAAAACCTGGCCTA
TTTCCCTAAAGGGTTTATTGAGAATATGTTTTTCGTCTCAGCCAATCCCTGGGTGAGTTTCACCAGTTTT
GATTTAAACGTGGCCAATATGGACAACTTCTTCGCCCCCGTTTTCACTATGGGCAAATATTATACGCAAG
GCGACAAGGTGCTGATGCCGCTGGCGATTCAGGTTCATCATGCCGTCTGTGATGGCTTCCATGTCGGCAG
AATGCTTAATGAATTACAACAGTACTGCGATGAGTGGCAGGGCGGGGCGTAAGCGGGACTCTGGGGTTCG
AAATGACCGACCAAGCGACGCCCAACCGGTATCAGCTCACTCAAAGGCGGTAATACGGTTATCCACAGAA
TCAGGGGATAACGCAGGAAAGAACATGTGAGCAAAAGGCCAGCAAAAGGCCAGGAACCGTAAAAAGGCCG
CGTTGCTGGCGTTTTTCCATAGGCTCCGCCCCCCTGACGAGCATCACAAAAATCGACGCTCAAGTCAGAG
GTGGCGAAACCCGACAGGACTATAAAGATACCAGGCGTTTCCCCCTGGAAGCTCCCTCGTGCGCTCTCCT
GTTCCGACCCTGCCGCTTACCGGATACCTGTCCGCCTTTCTCCCTTCGGGAAGCGTGGCGCTTTCTCATA
GCTCACGCTGTAGGTATCTCAGTTCGGTGTAGGTCGTTCGCTCCAAGCTGGGCTGTGTGCACGAACCCCC
CGTTCAGCCCGACCGCTGCGCCTTATCCGGTAACTATCGTCTTGAGTCCAACCCGGTAAGACACGACTTA
TCGCCACTGGCAGCAGCCACTGGTAACAGGATTAGCAGAGCGAGGTATGTAGGCGGTGCTACAGAGTTCT
TGAAGTGGTGGCCTAACTACGGCTACACTAGAAGGACAGTATTTGGTATCTGCGCTCTGCTGAAGCCAGT
TACCTTCGGAAAAAGAGTTGGTAGCTCTTGATCCGGCAAACAAACCACCGCTGGTAGCGGTGGTTTTTTT
GTTTGCAAGCAGCAGATTACGCGCAGAAAAAAAGGATTTCAAGAAGATCCTTTGATCTTTTCTACGGGGT
CTGACGCTCAGTGGAACGAAAACTCACGTTAAGGGATTTTGGTCATGAGATTATCAAAAAGGATCTTCAC
CTAGATCCTTTTATAGTCCGGAATCGTCACACAAAAAACCAACACACAGATGTAATGAAAATAAAGATAT
TTTATTGCGGCCATCGTGATGGCTAGAGTTCAGAAGAACTCGTCAAGAAGGCGATAGAAGGCGATGCGCT
GCGAATCGGGAGCGGCGATACCGTAAAGCACGAGGAAGCGGTCAGCCCATTCGCCGCCAAGCTCTTCAGC
AATATCACGGGTAGCCAACGCTATGTCCTGATAGCGGTCCGCCACACCCAGCCGGCCACAGTCGATGAAT
CCAGAAAAGCGGCCATTTTCCACCATGATATTCGGCAAGCAGGCATCGCCGTGGGTCACGACGAGATCCT
CGCCGTCGGGCATGCGCGCCTTGAGCCTGGCGAACAGTTCGGCTGGCGCGAGCCCCTGATGCTCTTCGTC
CAGATCATCCTGATCGACAAGACCGGCTTCCATCCGAGTACGTGCTCGCTCGATGCGATGTTTCGCTTGG
TGGTCGAATGGGCAGGTAGCCGGATCAAGCGTATGCAGCCGCCGCATTGCATCAGCCATGATGGATACTT
TCTCGGCAGGAGCAAGGTGAGATGACAGGAGATCCTGCCCCGGCACTTCGCCCAATAGCAGCCAGTCCCT
TCCCGCTTCAGTGACAACGTCGAGCACAGCTGCGCAAGGAACGCCCGTCGTGGCCAGCCACGATAGCCGC
GCTGCCTCGTCCTGCAGTTCATTCAGGGCACCGGACAGGTCGGTCTTGACAAAAAGAACCGGGCGCCCCT
GCGCTGACAGCCGGAACACGGCGGCATCAGAGCAGCCGATTGTCTGTTGTGCCCAGTCATAGCCGAATAG
CCTCTCCACCCAAGCGGCCGGAGAACCTGCGTGCAATCCATCTTGTTCAATCATGGTGGCATCGATTCCC
GGTCAACATCCAGTACACCTCCGGCACCACCGGCTTCCCCAAGGGCGCCACGCTCTCCCACCACAACATC
CTCAACAACGGCTACTGGGTGGGCCGCACGGTCGGCTACACGGAGCAGGACCGGGTGTGTCTGCCGGTGC
CCTTCTACCACTGCTTCGGCATGGTCATGGGCAACTTGGGCGCCACCTCCCACGCCGCCTGCATCGTCAT
CCCGGCCCCGTCCTTCGAGCCGGCGGCGACGCTGGAGGCGGTGCAGCGGGAGAGGTGCACGTCCCTGTAC
GGCGTCCCCACGAAGCCGAATTCCACCACACTGGACTAGATGCATGCTCGACAGTGTGATGGATATCTGC
AGAATTCGGCTTTCACGACACCTGAAATGGAAGAAAAAAACTTTGAACCACTGTCTGAGGCTTGAGAATG
AACCAAGATCCAAACTCAAAAAGGGCAAATTCCAAGGAGAATTACATCAAGTGCCAAGCTGGCCTAACTT
CAGTCTCCACCCACTCAGTGTGGGGAAACTCCATCGCATAAAACCCCTCCCCCCAACCTAAAGACGACGT
ACTCCAAAAGCTCGAGAACTAATCGAGGTGCCTGGACGGCGCCCGGTACTCCGTGGAGTCACATGAAGCG
ACGGCTGAGGACGGAAAGGCCCTTTTCCTTTGTGTGGGTGACTCACCCGCCCGCTCTCCCGAGCGCCGCG
TCCTCCATTTTGAGCTGCCTGCAGCAGGGCCGGGAAGCGGCCATCTTTCCGCTCACGCAACTGGTGCCGA
CCGGGCCAGCCTTGCCGCCCAGGGCGGGGCGATACACGGCGGCGCGAGGCCAGGCACCAGAGCAGGCCGG
CCAGCTTGAGACTACCCCCGTCCGATTCTCGGTGGCCGCGCTCGCAGGCCCCGCCTCGCCGAACATGTGC
GCTGGGACGCACGGGCCCCGTCGCCGCCCGCGGCCCCAAAAACCGAAATACCAGTGTGCAGATCTTGGCC
CGCATTTACAAGACTATCTTGCCAGAAAAAAAGCGTCGCAGCAGGTCATCAAAAATTTTAAATGGCTAGA
GACTTATCGAAAGCAGCGAGACAGGCGCGAAGGTGCCACCAGATTCGCACGCGGCGGCCCCAGCGCCCAG
GCCAGGCCTCAACTCAAGCACGAGGCGAAGGGGCTCCTTAAGCGCAAGGCCTCGAACTCTCCCACCCACT
TCCAACCCGAAGCTCGGGATCAAGAATCACGTACTGCAGCCAGGTGGAAGTAATTCAAGGCACGCAAGGG
CCATAACCCGTAAAGAGGCCAGGCCCGCGGGAACCACACACGGCACTTACCTGTGTTCTGGCGGCAAACC
CGTTGCGAAAAAGAACGTTCACGGCGACTACTGCACTTATATACGGTTCTCCCCCACCCTCGGGAAAAAG
GCGGAGCCAGTACACGACATCACTTTCCCAGTTTACCCCGCGCCACCTTCTCTAGGCACCGGTTCAATTG
CCGACCCCTCCCCCCAACTTCTCGGGGACTGTGGGCGATGTGCGCTCTGCCCACTGACGGGCACCGGAGC
C
Features (pLannotate 1.2.2; 17 found; start..end, strand, type, name):
     17..98      -  polyA_signal   SV40 poly(A) signal: SV40 polyadenylation signal
    121..204     -  CDS            large T antigen (fragment): large T antigen from SV40 (simian virus 40)
    275..787     -  CDS            Nluc: NanoLuc® luciferase human codon-optimized
    809..2266    -  CDS            PPP2R5A: 2A5A_HUMAN - Experimental evidence at protein level: Swiss-Prot protein existence level 1. The B regulatory subunit might modulate substrate selectivity and catalytic activity, and also might direct the localization of the catalytic enzyme to a particular subcellular compartment. From Homo sapiens (Human).
   2305..2323    -  promoter       SP6 promoter: promoter for bacteriophage SP6 RNA polymerase
   2349..2371    -  promoter       minimal CMV promoter (fragment): human cytomegalovirus (CMV) immediate early promoter
   2381..2746    +  enhancer       CMV enhancer: human cytomegalovirus immediate early enhancer
   2748..2935    +  promoter       CMV promoter (fragment): human cytomegalovirus (CMV) immediate early promoter
   2954..3001    +  promoter       EM7 promoter: synthetic bacterial promoter&nbsp
   3033..3689    +  CDS            cat: CAT_ECOLX - Experimental evidence at protein level: Swiss-Prot protein existence level 1. This enzyme is an effector of chloramphenicol resistance in bacteria. From Escherichia coli. This protein is used as a marker in many commonly used cloning vectors, such as pACYC184.
   3864..4452    -  rep_origin     ori: high-copy-number ColE1/pMB1/pBR322/pUC origin of replication
   4578..4626    -  polyA_signal   poly(A) signal: synthetic polyadenylation signal
   4653..5444    -  CDS            neo: KKA2_KLEPN - Also known as kan, nptII. Experimental evidence at protein level: Swiss-Prot protein existence level 1. Resistance to kanamycin, neomycin, paromomycin, ribostamycin, butirosin and gentamicin B. From Klebsiella pneumoniae.
   5459..5752    +  CDS            Acsf2 (fragment): ACSF2_MOUSE - Experimental evidence at protein level: Swiss-Prot protein existence level 1. Acyl-CoA synthases catalyze the initial reaction in fatty acid metabolism, by forming a thioester with CoA. Has some preference toward medium-chain substrates. Plays a role in adipocyte differentiation. From Mus musculus (Mouse).
   5832..6035    -  intron         EF-1α intron A: truncated intron upstream of the start codon of human EF-1α
   6661..6770    -  intron         EF-1α intron A (fragment): intron upstream of the start codon of human EF-1α
   6771..6982    -  promoter       EF-1α core promoter: core promoter for human elongation factor EF-1α
