[The description below was written by a language model from this plasmid's Addgene catalogue record and pLannotate feature annotations shown in this document.]
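Description:
NanoBRET Assay Vector, PPP2R5A-NanoLuc is a 7,001 bp mammalian expression plasmid built on the pFC223C NanoLuc CMV-Neo BiBRET-Balanced backbone. It encodes human PPP2R5A, a B-type regulatory subunit of protein phosphatase 2A thought to modulate substrate selectivity, catalytic activity and subcellular targeting of the enzyme. The wild-type coding sequence is fused at its C terminus to human codon-optimized NanoLuc luciferase. The catalogue's Entrez Gene field lists PPP2R1A, a different PP2A subunit, but the insert name and the annotated coding sequence both identify PPP2R5A. The fusion ORF lies on the reverse strand and is followed by an SV40 polyadenylation signal. Immediately upstream the annotation shows an SP6 promoter, which can support in vitro transcription, and a short minimal CMV promoter fragment. This fragment sits back-to-back with a CMV enhancer and a partial CMV promoter facing the opposite direction, so the CMV drive stated in the record appears to come from this divergent arrangement.

The forward-facing CMV element leads into a bacterial EM7 promoter and the cat gene, which provides chloramphenicol selection in E. coli, and a high-copy ColE1/pUC-type origin supports replication. A separate mammalian cassette places the neo gene under an EF-1α core promoter with intron A sequences, terminated by a synthetic poly(A) signal, giving neomycin-class selection of stable mammalian cells. The short large T antigen and mouse Acsf2 fragments called by the annotation are probably incidental sequence matches rather than functional parts.

The construct serves as the luminescent energy donor in NanoBRET assays, where energy transfer from the NanoLuc-tagged PPP2R5A to a fluorescent acceptor reports proximity in live cells. The record does not name a specific partner or tracer.
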