Addgene plasmid #238712: NanoBRET Assay Vector, PPP2R5A-NanoLuc
Purpose: Express PPP2R5A-NanoLuc Fusion Protein in Mammalian Cells under a CMV promoter
Depositing lab: Promega Corporation.
Backbone
  Vector backbone: pFC223C NanoLuc(R) CMV-Neo BiBRET-Balanced Vector
  Vector type: Mammalian Expression
  Selectable markers: Neomycin
Growth in bacteria
  Bacterial resistance: Chloramphenicol, 25 μg/mL
  Growth temperature: 37°C
  Growth strain: DH5alpha
  Copy number: High Copy
Gene/Insert
  Gene/Insert name: PPP2R5A
  Species: H. sapiens (human)
  Mutation: None
  Entrez Gene: PPP2R1A (a.k.a. HJS2, MRD36, PP2A-Aalpha, PP2AA, PP2AAALPHA, PR65A)
  Promoter: CMV
  Tag / fusion protein: NanoLuc (R) (C terminal on backbone)
  Cloning method: Other
Terms and licenses: Academic/Nonprofit Terms; Industry Terms
How to cite: NanoBRET Assay Vector, PPP2R5A-NanoLuc was a gift from Promega Corporation (Addgene plasmid # 238712)
